Addgene plasmid #117186: pAAV-DIO-SYP-HRP
Purpose: Plasmid name in publication: pAAV-DIO-SV-HRP. Peroxidase reporter for multiplexed electron microscopy labeling
Depositing lab: David Ginty. Depositing organization: Harvard Medical School. Publication: Multiplexed peroxidase-based electron microscopy labeling enables simultaneous visualization of multiple cell types. Zhang Q, Lee WA, Paul DL, Ginty DD. Nat Neurosci. 2019 Mar 18. pii: 10.1038/s41593-019-0358-7. doi: 10.1038/s41593-019-0358-7. PubMed 30886406.
Backbone
  Vector backbone: pAAV
  Backbone size w/o insert (bp): 5611
  Total vector size (bp): 7492
  Vector type: Mammalian Expression, AAV, Cre/Lox
Growth in bacteria
  Bacterial resistance: Ampicillin, 100 μg/mL
  Growth temperature: 37°C
  Growth strain: NEB Stable
  Copy number: High Copy
Gene/Insert
  Gene/Insert name: SYP-HRP (alt name: pAAV-DIO-SV-HRP)
  Species: A. rusticana (horseradish)
  Insert size (bp): 1881
  Promoter: EF1a
  Cloning method: Gibson Cloning
  Sequencing primers: 5′ tcaagcctcagacagtggttc; 3′ CATAGCGTAAAAGGAGCAACA
Terms and licenses: Academic/Nonprofit Terms; Industry Terms: Not Available to Industry
How to cite: pAAV-DIO-SYP-HRP was a gift from David Ginty (Addgene plasmid # 117186 ; http://n2t.net/addgene:117186 ; RRID:Addgene_117186)
