[The description below was written by a language model from this plasmid's Addgene catalogue record and pLannotate feature annotations shown in this document.]
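Description:
pAAV-DIO-SYP-HRP (called pAAV-DIO-SV-HRP in the associated publication) is an adeno-associated virus transfer plasmid for Cre-dependent mammalian expression of a synaptic-vesicle-targeted horseradish peroxidase. It is built on a pAAV backbone of about 7.5 kb and is propagated in bacteria through a high-copy ColE1/pUC-type origin with ampicillin selection (AmpR under its own bla promoter). An f1 phage origin is also present. The expression cassette lies between AAV2 inverted terminal repeats, which allow it to be packaged into recombinant AAV particles. In the sequenced record the right-hand ITR is annotated in full, while only short fragments of the left one are detected.

The payload is driven by the strong constitutive human EF-1α promoter and terminated by a WPRE, which enhances transcript stability and expression, followed by the human growth hormone polyadenylation signal. Between them sits a double-floxed inverted (DIO) cassette. Paired lox2272 and loxP sites in opposing orientations flank the coding sequence, which sits in the antisense direction relative to the promoter. Without Cre no functional protein is produced. In Cre-expressing cells, recombination at the incompatible lox pairs flips the insert and locks it in the sense orientation. The roughly 1.9 kb insert consists of horseradish (Armoracia rusticana) peroxidase C1A placed between synaptophysin-derived segments. The annotation matches the larger segment to rat synaptophysin and the shorter one to a synaptophysin-like protein, which suggests HRP is embedded within the vesicle protein. The construct serves as a genetically encoded peroxidase reporter for multiplexed electron microscopy, allowing defined Cre-expressing cell types to be marked by vesicle-localized staining.
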