Features (pLannotate 1.2.2; 25 found; start..end, strand, type, name):
     12..39      +  repeat_region  AAV2 ITR (fragment): inverted terminal repeat of adeno-associated virus serotype 2 inverted
     68..95      +  repeat_region  AAV2 ITR (fragment): inverted terminal repeat of adeno-associated virus serotype 2 inverted
    158..224     +  CDS            small t antigen (fragment): SV40 (simian virus 40) small t antigen
    231..1409    +  promoter       EF-1α promoter: strong constitutive promoter for human elongation factor EF-1α
   1416..1433    +  misc_feature   MCS (fragment): pUC18/19 multiple cloning site
   1440..1473    +  protein_bind   lox2272: Cre-mediated recombination occurs in the 8-bp core sequence (GGATACTT). lox2272 sites are compatible with each other, but incompatible with loxP or loxN sites (Lee and Saito, 1988). Cre recombinase
   1474..1523    -  intron         β-globin intron (fragment): internally truncated intron from human β-globin
   1524..1557    +  protein_bind   loxP: Cre-mediated recombination occurs in the 8-bp core sequence (GCATACAT). Cre recombinase
   1777..1926    -  CDS            SYPL1 (fragment): SYPL1_HUMAN - Also known as SYPL. Experimental evidence at protein level: Swiss-Prot protein existence level 1. From Homo sapiens (Human).
   1969..2892    -  CDS            PRXC1A (fragment): PER1A_ARMRU - Also known as HPRC1. Experimental evidence at protein level: Swiss-Prot protein existence level 1. Removal of H(2)O(2), oxidation of toxic reductants, biosynthesis and degradation of lignin, suberization, auxin catabolism, response to environmental stresses such as wounding, pathogen attack and oxidative stress. These functions might be dependent on each isozyme/isoform in each plant tissue. From Armoracia rusticana (Horseradish) (Armoracia laphatifolia).
   2911..3453    -  CDS            Syp (fragment): SYPH_RAT - Experimental evidence at protein level: Swiss-Prot protein existence level 1. Possibly involved in structural functions as organizing other membrane components or in targeting the vesicles to the plasma membrane. Involved in the regulation of short-term and long-term synaptic plasticity (By similarity). From Rattus norvegicus (Rat).
   3467..3500    -  protein_bind   lox2272: Cre-mediated recombination occurs in the 8-bp core sequence (GGATACTT). lox2272 sites are compatible with each other, but incompatible with loxP or loxN sites (Lee and Saito, 1988). Cre recombinase
   3501..3550    -  intron         β-globin intron (fragment): internally truncated intron from human β-globin
   3551..3584    -  protein_bind   loxP: Cre-mediated recombination occurs in the 8-bp core sequence (GCATACAT). Cre recombinase
   3585..3609    +  misc_feature   MCS (fragment): pBluescript multiple cloning site
   3609..4197    +  misc_feature   WPRE: woodchuck hepatitis virus posttranscriptional regulatory element
   4229..4705    +  polyA_signal   hGH poly(A) signal: human growth hormone polyadenylation signal
   4745..4885    +  repeat_region  AAV2 ITR: inverted terminal repeat of adeno-associated virus serotype 2 inverted
   4890..4941    -  misc_feature   bom (fragment): basis of mobility region from pBR322
   4960..5415    +  rep_origin     f1 ori (sequence partly withheld): f1 bacteriophage origin of replication; arrow indicates direction of (+) strand synthesis
   5416..5465    -  misc_feature   bom (fragment): basis of mobility region from pBR322
   5567..5602    -  CDS            rop (fragment): Rop protein, which maintains plasmids at low copy number; rop
   5697..5801    +  promoter       AmpR promoter: bla
   5802..6662    +  CDS            AmpR: β-lactamase; bla; confers resistance to ampicillin, carbenicillin, and related antibiotics
   6833..7421    +  rep_origin     ori: high-copy-number ColE1/pMB1/pBR322/pUC origin of replication
>Addgene plasmid #117186 | pAAV-DIO-SYP-HRP | addgene full sequence | sequence record 225121 | Addgene NGS Result
CCTGCAGGCAGCTGCGCGCTCGCTCGCTCACTGAGGCCGCCCGGGCGTCGGGCGACCTTTGGTCGCCCGG
CCTCAGTGAGCGAGCGAGCGCGCAGAGAGGGAGTGGCCAACTCCATCACTAGGGGTTCCTGCGGCCGCAC
GCGTAAGCTTTGCAAAGATGGATAAAGTTTTAAACAGAGAGGAATCTTTGCAGCTAATGGACCTTCTAGG
TCTTGAAAGGAGTGGGAATTGGCTCCGGTGCCCGTCAGTGGGCAGAGCGCACATCGCCCACAGTCCCCGA
GAAGTTGGGGGGAGGGGTCGGCAATTGAACCGGTGCCTAGAGAAGGTGGCGCGGGGTAAACTGGGAAAGT
GATGTCGTGTACTGGCTCCGCCTTTTTCCCGAGGGTGGGGGAGAACCGTATATAAGTGCAGTAGTCGCCG
TGAACGTTCTTTTTCGCAACGGGTTTGCCGCCAGAACACAGGTAAGTGCCGTGTGTGGTTCCCGCGGGCC
TGGCCTCTTTACGGGTTATGGCCCTTGCGTGCCTTGAATTACTTCCACCTGGCTGCAGTACGTGATTCTT
GATCCCGAGCTTCGGGTTGGAAGTGGGTGGGAGAGTTCGAGGCCTTGCGCTTAAGGAGCCCCTTCGCCTC
GTGCTTGAGTTGAGGCCTGGCCTGGGCGCTGGGGCCGCCGCGTGCGAATCTGGTGGCACCTTCGCGCCTG
TCTCGCTGCTTTCGATAAGTCTCTAGCCATTTAAAATTTTTGATGACCTGCTGCGACGCTTTTTTTCTGG
CAAGATAGTCTTGTAAATGCGGGCCAAGATCTGCACACTGGTATTTCGGTTTTTGGGGCCGCGGGCGGCG
ACGGGGCCCGTGCGTCCCAGCGCACATGTTCGGCGAGGCGGGGCCTGCGAGCGCGGCCACCGAGAATCGG
ACGGGGGTAGTCTCAAGCTGGCCGGCCTGCTCTGGTGCCTGGCCTCGCGCCGCCGTGTATCGCCCCGCCC
TGGGCGGCAAGGCTGGCCCGGTCGGCACCAGTTGCGTGAGCGGAAAGATGGCCGCTTCCCGGCCCTGCTG
CAGGGAGCTCAAAATGGAGGACGCGGCGCTCGGGAGAGCGGGCGGGTGAGTCACCCACACAAAGGAAAAG
GGCCTTTCCGTCCTCAGCCGTCGCTTCATGTGACTCCACGGAGTACCGGGCGCCGTCCAGGCACCTCGAT
TAGTTCTCGAGCTTTTGGAGTACGTCGTCTTTAGGTTGGGGGGAGGGGTTTTATGCGATGGAGTTTCCCC
ACACTGAGTGGGTGGAGACTGAAGTTAGGCCAGCTTGGCACTTGATGTAATTCTCCTTGGAATTTGCCCT
TTTTGAGTTTGGATCTTGGTTCATTCTCAAGCCTCAGACAGTGGTTCAAAGTTTTTTTCTTCCATTTCAG
GTGTCGTGAGGTACCGGATCCTCTAGAGTCGACTCCGGAATAACTTCGTATAGGATACTTTATACGAAGT
TATGCAGAATGGTAGCTGGATTGTAGCTGCTATTAGCAATATGAAACCTCTTAATAACTTCGTATAGCAT
ACATTATACGAAGTTATGGCGCGCCTTACTTGTTACATCTGATTGGAGAAGGAGGTGGGCGCACCCTGTT
GGCCGTAGCCTTGCTGCCCATAGTCGCCCTGAGGCCCGTAGCCACCGCCACCGCCGCTGGCTGGCTGCCC
GTAATCGGGTTGATAACCACCCTGAGGCCCGTAGGAGTCCTGGGGCCCATAGCCTCCGGGGCCCTGCCCA
TAGCCCGCATCGCCGTAGGCATCGCCAGGAGCTGGTTGCTTTTCTGGGGCGCCTGGAGGTGCGCGCATGA
ATGGGGCGGCCCAGCCTGTCTCCTTGAACACGAACCATAGGTTGCCAACCCAGAGCACCAGGTTCAGGAA
GCCAAACACCACCGAGGTGTTGAGTCCTGAAGTCACAGGGTCCCTCAGTTCCTTGCATGTGATTCGAGCT
CCACCGGTAGAGTTGCTGTTGACCACTCTGCAGTTCAGACGAATCTGGCCTTGGGTACCCGTCAGAGGGG
TAATGTTACCCATACGGTCCATGGCTTCCACGAAGGCGTTAAAGAAGGTTTGAGTAGAGTTAGCAAAACT
TCTCACCAGTGGGATGGTGTCAGTGGCGTTTGGACTGCTAAACAGTTCTTGATCACTCTGTATCAGGCCT
TTCTGCTCCTCTAGATTCACATAGTACTTGTTATCGAAGATGGTTGGGGTCCGCAGATCAAAGTCCACTA
GTGCACTGAGGTTGCCATTCAGTGGGCACAAGCCTCTCAGTGTCTGGAGATACGTAGTGTTCAGCGTGGG
GTCAGGTAACCCAGTGTTGCTGAAATTGTAGAGCCTATCCATGATGAACCTACACTGGTTCTTTCCAAAT
GTGTGTCCTCCGGACAGAGCCACAAGGTCACTCGAGCGATTCAGACCCACGTTTCTAAAGCTATCCTTCA
GCTGGGGCAGGGTGAAGAATGGAGCAGGCAAGTTGGCGTTGGCCAGATCTAGGAATGCCTGTAGGGAGTC
ACGTCGACCGAGCGGCACTCTCCAGGACGGTCCGCCTGCAAGAGTCACGCTCTGTTGCGCAGCTATAGTC
AGCAGGTCTGCACAACTGACTGTTCGTGGGCATGCTGACTCAACGGCAGCCTTCATGCGATCGATCACTG
GAAAGCCCCTGGCGCTGTTAGCGTTCCCGAATGCATCCTTTTCAGTGCGGAAACTGGTGGTGTTGTCCAG
TAATATGCTAGCGTCGCAACCATTCACGAAGCAGTCATGGAAGTGCAGACGTAATATTGAAGCAGCGATC
CTGGGATCGGATCTGAGCTCGTTGACGATTGTGTCGCGAACGATGTTGGACACGTTGGGACAGCTATTGT
CGTAGAATGTAGGGGTTAACTGGGTGGCTAGATCCATATCTGTCTGGCGGCACATAGGCATCTCCTTGAT
AATGTTCTCTGGGTCAGTGGCCATCTTCACATCGGACAGGCCTTTGGCCCAGGCGGATGAGCTAACTAGC
CACATGAAAGCGAACACTGCTGTGGCCAGGAAGTCCATCATTGGCCCTTTGTTGTTCTCTCGGTACTTGT
TCTGCAGGAAGATGTAGGTGGCCAGGGCCCCCATGGAGTAGAGGAAGGCAAACACAGCCACGGTGACAAA
GAATTCAGCCGAGGAGGAGTAGTCACCAACTAGGAAGATCTTGGTAGTGCCCCCTTTAACGCAGGAGGGT
GCATCAAAGTACACTTGGTGCAGCCTGAATGGGTACTCAAATTCGACTTCGATGTTGAGGGCACTCTCCG
TCTTGTTGGCACACTCCACGCTCAGCCGAAGCTCTCCGGTGTAGCTGCCGCACGTAGCAAAGGCGAAGAT
GGCAAAGACCCACTGCAGCACCTTCACGAAGCCAAGGGGCTCCTTGACCACCCGGAACTGACCCCCAGCC
ACCAGCTGATTCACCACGTCCATGGTGGCCATGAGCATAACTTCGTATAAAGTATCCTATACGAAGTTAT
TTGCCTTAACCCAGAAATTATCACTGTTATTCTTTAGAATGGTGCAAAGAATAACTTCGTATAATGTATG
CTATACGAAGTTATGAATTCGATATCAAGCTTATCGATAATCAACCTCTGGATTACAAAATTTGTGAAAG
ATTGACTGGTATTCTTAACTATGTTGCTCCTTTTACGCTATGTGGATACGCTGCTTTAATGCCTTTGTAT
CATGCTATTGCTTCCCGTATGGCTTTCATTTTCTCCTCCTTGTATAAATCCTGGTTGCTGTCTCTTTATG
AGGAGTTGTGGCCCGTTGTCAGGCAACGTGGCGTGGTGTGCACTGTGTTTGCTGACGCAACCCCCACTGG
TTGGGGCATTGCCACCACCTGTCAGCTCCTTTCCGGGACTTTCGCTTTCCCCCTCCCTATTGCCACGGCG
GAACTCATCGCCGCCTGCCTTGCCCGCTGCTGGACAGGGGCTCGGCTGTTGGGCACTGACAATTCCGTGG
TGTTGTCGGGGAAATCATCGTCCTTTCCTTGGCTGCTCGCCTATGTTGCCACCTGGATTCTGCGCGGGAC
GTCCTTCTGCTACGTCCCTTCGGCCCTCAATCCAGCGGACCTTCCTTCCCGCGGCCTGCTGCCGGCTCTG
CGGCCTCTTCCGCGTCTTCGCCTTCGCCCTCAGACGAGTCGGATCTCCCTTTGGGCCGCCTCCCCGCATC
GATACCGAGCGCTGCTCGAGAGATCTACGGGTGGCATCCCTGTGACCCCTCCCCAGTGCCTCTCCTGGCC
CTGGAAGTTGCCACTCCAGTGCCCACCAGCCTTGTCCTAATAAAATTAAGTTGCATCATTTTGTCTGACT
AGGTGTCCTTCTATAATATTATGGGGTGGAGGGGGGTGGTATGGAGCAAGGGGCAAGTTGGGAAGACAAC
CTGTAGGGCCTGCGGGGTCTATTGGGAACCAAGCTGGAGTGCAGTGGCACAATCTTGGCTCACTGCAATC
TCCGCCTCCTGGGTTCAAGCGATTCTCCTGCCTCAGCCTCCCGAGTTGTTGGGATTCCAGGCATGCATGA
CCAGGCTCAGCTAATTTTTGTTTTTTTGGTAGAGACGGGGTTTCACCATATTGGCCAGGCTGGTCTCCAA
CTCCTAATCTCAGGTGATCTACCCACCTTGGCCTCCCAAATTGCTGGGATTACAGGCGTGAACCACTGCT
CCCTTCCCTGTCCTTCTGATTTTGTAGGTAACCACGTGCGGACCGAGCGGCCGCAGGAACCCCTAGTGAT
GGAGTTGGCCACTCCCTCTCTGCGCGCTCGCTCGCTCACTGAGGCCGGGCGACCAAAGGTCGCCCGACGC
CCGGGCTTTGCCCGGGCGGCCTCAGTGAGCGAGCGAGCGCGCAGCTGCCTGCAGGGGCGCCTGATGCGGT
ATTTTCTCCTTACGCATCTGTGCGGTATTTCACACCGCATA
[95 nt withheld, positions 4942-5036]
T
[46 nt withheld, positions 5038-5083]
C
[141 nt withheld, positions 5085-5225]
CCTTTGACGTTGGAGTCCACGTTCTTT
[37 nt withheld, positions 5253-5289]
ACTCTATCTCGGGCTATTCTTTTGATTTATAAGGGATTTTGCCGATTTCGGTCTATTGGTTAAAAAATGA
GCTGATTTAACAAAAATTTAACGCGAATTTTAACAAAATATTAACGTTTACAATTTTATGGTGCACTCTC
AGTACAATCTGCTCTGATGCCGCATAGTTAAGCCAGCCCCGACACCCGCCAACACCCGCTGACGCGCCCT
GACGGGCTTGTCTGCTCCCGGCATCCGCTTACAGACAAGCTGTGACCGTCTCCGGGAGCTGCATGTGTCA
GAGGTTTTCACCGTCATCACCGAAACGCGCGAGACGAAAGGGCCTCGTGATACGCCTATTTTTATAGGTT
AATGTCATGATAATAATGGTTTCTTAGACGTCAGGTGGCACTTTTCGGGGAAATGTGCGCGGAACCCCTA
TTTGTTTATTTTTCTAAATACATTCAAATATGTATCCGCTCATGAGACAATAACCCTGATAAATGCTTCA
ATAATATTGAAAAAGGAAGAGTATGAGTATTCAACATTTCCGTGTCGCCCTTATTCCCTTTTTTGCGGCA
TTTTGCCTTCCTGTTTTTGCTCACCCAGAAACGCTGGTGAAAGTAAAAGATGCTGAAGATCAGTTGGGTG
CACGAGTGGGTTACATCGAACTGGATCTCAACAGCGGTAAGATCCTTGAGAGTTTTCGCCCCGAAGAACG
TTTTCCAATGATGAGCACTTTTAAAGTTCTGCTATGTGGCGCGGTATTATCCCGTATTGACGCCGGGCAA
GAGCAACTCGGTCGCCGCATACACTATTCTCAGAATGACTTGGTTGAGTACTCACCAGTCACAGAAAAGC
ATCTTACGGATGGCATGACAGTAAGAGAATTATGCAGTGCTGCCATAACCATGAGTGATAACACTGCGGC
CAACTTACTTCTGACAACGATCGGAGGACCGAAGGAGCTAACCGCTTTTTTGCACAACATGGGGGATCAT
GTAACTCGCCTTGATCGTTGGGAACCGGAGCTGAATGAAGCCATACCAAACGACGAGCGTGACACCACGA
TGCCTGTAGCAATGGCAACAACGTTGCGCAAACTATTAACTGGCGAACTACTTACTCTAGCTTCCCGGCA
ACAATTAATAGACTGGATGGAGGCGGATAAAGTTGCAGGACCACTTCTGCGCTCGGCCCTTCCGGCTGGC
TGGTTTATTGCTGATAAATCTGGAGCCGGTGAGCGTGGGTCTCGCGGTATCATTGCAGCACTGGGGCCAG
ATGGTAAGCCCTCCCGTATCGTAGTTATCTACACGACGGGGAGTCAGGCAACTATGGATGAACGAAATAG
ACAGATCGCTGAGATAGGTGCCTCACTGATTAAGCATTGGTAACTGTCAGACCAAGTTTACTCATATATA
CTTTAGATTGATTTAAAACTTCATTTTTAATTTAAAAGGATCTAGGTGAAGATCCTTTTTGATAATCTCA
TGACCAAAATCCCTTAACGTGAGTTTTCGTTCCACTGAGCGTCAGACCCCGTAGAAAAGATCAAAGGATC
TTCTTGAGATCCTTTTTTTCTGCGCGTAATCTGCTGCTTGCAAACAAAAAAACCACCGCTACCAGCGGTG
GTTTGTTTGCCGGATCAAGAGCTACCAACTCTTTTTCCGAAGGTAACTGGCTTCAGCAGAGCGCAGATAC
CAAATACTGTTCTTCTAGTGTAGCCGTAGTTAGGCCACCACTTCAAGAACTCTGTAGCACCGCCTACATA
CCTCGCTCTGCTAATCCTGTTACCAGTGGCTGCTGCCAGTGGCGATAAGTCGTGTCTTACCGGGTTGGAC
TCAAGACGATAGTTACCGGATAAGGCGCAGCGGTCGGGCTGAACGGGGGGTTCGTGCACACAGCCCAGCT
TGGAGCGAACGACCTACACCGAACTGAGATACCTACAGCGTGAGCTATGAGAAAGCGCCACGCTTCCCGA
AGGGAGAAAGGCGGACAGGTATCCGGTAAGCGGCAGGGTCGGAACAGGAGAGCGCACGAGGGAGCTTCCA
GGGGGAAACGCCTGGTATCTTTATAGTCCTGTCGGGTTTCGCCACCTCTGACTTGAGCGTCGATTTTTGT
GATGCTCGTCAGGGGGGCGGAGCCTATGGAAAAACGCCAGCAACGCGGCCTTTTTACGGTTCCTGGCCTT
TTGCTGGCCTTTTGCTCACATGT
